>Addgene plasmid #222487 | pESC-HIS (V5 and HA) | addgene full sequence | sequence record 445557 | Addgene NGS Result
CTCGCGCGTTTCGGTGATGACGGTGAAAACCTCTGACACATGCAGCTCCCGGAGACGGTCACAGCTTGTC
TGTAAGCGGATGCCGGGAGCAGACAAGCCCGTCAGGGCGCGTCAGCGGGTGTTGGCGGGTGTCGGGGCTG
GCTTAACTATGCGGCATCAGAGCAGATTGTACTGAGAGTGCACCATAAATTCCCGTTTTAAGAGCTTGGT
GAGCGCTAGGAGTCACTGCCAGGTATCGTTTGAACACGGCATTAGTCAGGGAAGTCATAACACAGTCCTT
TCCCGCAATTTTCTTTTTCTATTACTCTTGGCCTCCTCTAGTACACTCTATATTTTTTTATGCCTCGGTA
ATGATTTTCATTTTTTTTTTTCCACCTAGCGGATGACTCTTTTTTTTTCTTAGCGATTGGCATTATCACA
TAATGAATTATACATTATATAAAGTAATGTGATTTCTTCGAAGAATATACTAAAAAATGAGCAGGCAAGA
TAAACGAAGGCAAAGATGACAGAGCAGAAAGCCCTAGTAAAGCGTATTACAAATGAAACCAAGATTCAGA
TTGCGATCTCTTTAAAGGGTGGTCCCCTAGCGATAGAGCACTCGATCTTCCCAGAAAAAGAGGCAGAAGC
AGTAGCAGAACAGGCCACACAATCGCAAGTGATTAACGTCCACACAGGTATAGGGTTTCTGGACCATATG
ATACATGCTCTGGCCAAGCATTCCGGCTGGTCGCTAATCGTTGAGTGCATTGGTGACTTACACATAGACG
ACCATCACACCACTGAAGACTGCGGGATTGCTCTCGGTCAAGCTTTTAAAGAGGCCCTAGGGGCCGTGCG
TGGAGTAAAAAGGTTTGGATCAGGATTTGCGCCTTTGGATGAGGCACTTTCCAGAGCGGTGGTAGATCTT
TCGAACAGGCCGTACGCAGTTGTCGAACTTGGTTTGCAAAGGGAGAAAGTAGGAGATCTCTCTTGCGAGA
TGATCCCGCATTTTCTTGAAAGCTTTGCAGAGGCTAGCAGAATTACCCTCCACGTTGATTGTCTGCGAGG
CAAGAATGATCATCACCGTAGTGAGAGTGCGTTCAAGGCTCTTGCGGTTGCCATAAGAGAAGCCACCTCG
CCCAATGGTACCAACGATGTTCCCTCCACCAAAGGTGTTCTTATGTAGTGACACCGATTATTTAAAGCTG
CAGCATACGATATATATACATGTGTATATATGTATACCTATGAATGTCAGTAAGTATGTATACGAACAGT
ATGATACTGAAGATGACAAGGTAATGCATCATTCTATACGTGTCATTCTGAACGAGGCGCGCTTTCCTTT
TTTCTTTTTGCTTTTTCTTTTTTTTTCTCTTGAACTCGACGGATCTATGCGGTGTGAAATACCGCACAGA
TGCGTAAGGAGAAAATACCGCATCAGGAAATTGTAAGCGTTAATATTTTGTTAAAATTCGCGTTAAATTT
TTGTTAAATCAGCTCATTTTTTAACCAATAGGCCGAAATCGGCAAAATCCCTTATAAATCAAAAGAATAG
ACCGAGATAGGGT
[37 nt withheld, positions 1554-1590]
AAAGAACGTGGACTCCAACGTCAAAGG
[49 nt withheld, positions 1618-1666]
T
[91 nt withheld, positions 1668-1758]
G
[124 nt withheld, positions 1760-1883]
CCATTCGCCATTCAGGCTGCGCAACTGTTGGGAAGGGCGATCGGTGCGGGCCTCTTCGCTATTACGCCAG
CTGAATTGGAGCGACCTCATGCTATACCTGAGAAAGCAACCTGACCTACAGGAAAGAGTTACTCAAGAAT
AAGAATTTTCGTTTTAAAACCTAAGAGTCACTTTAAAATTTGTATACACTTATTTTTTTTATAACTTATT
TAATAATAAAAATCATAAATCATAAGAAATTCGCTTATTTAGAAGTGTCAACAACGTATCTACCAACGAT
TTGACCCTTTTCCATCTTTTCGTAAATTTCTGGCAAGGTAGACAAGCCGACAACCTTGATTGGAGACTTG
ACCAAACCTCTGGCGAAGAATTGTTAATTAAGAGCTCAGGTAGAATCCAGACCCAGCAGAGGGTTAGGGA
TAGGCTTACCAGATCTCATCGATACTAGTGCGGCCGCCCTTTAGTGAGGGTTGAATTCGAATTTTCAAAA
ATTCTTACTTTTTTTTTGGATGGACGCAAAGAAGTTTAATAATCATATTACATGGCATTACCACCATATA
CATATCCATATACATATCCATATCTAATCTTACTTATATGTTGTGGAAATGTAAAGAGCCCCATTATCTT
AGCCTAAAAAAACCTTCTCTTTGGAACTTTCAGTAATACGCTTAACTGCTCATTGCTATATTGAAGTACG
GATTAGAAGCCGCCGAGCGGGTGACAGCCCTCCGAAGGAAGACTCTCCTCCGTGCGTCCTCGTCTTCACC
GGTCGCGTTCCTGAAACGCAGATGTGCCTCGCGCCGCACTGCTCCGAACAATAAAGATTCTACAATACTA
GCTTTTATGGTTATGAAGAGGAAAAATTGGCAGTAACCTGGCCCCACAAACCTTCAAATGAACGAATCAA
ATTAACAACCATAGGATGATAATGCGATTAGTTTTTTAGCCTTATTTCTGGGGTAATTAATCAGCGAAGC
GATGATTTTTGATCTATTAACAGATATATAAATGCAAAAACTGCATAACCACTTTAACTAATACTTTCAA
CATTTTCGGTTTGTATTACTTCTTATTCAAATGTAATAAAAGTATCAACAAAAAATTGTTAATATACCTC
TATACTTTAACGTCAAGGAGAAAAAACCCCGGATCCGTAATACGACTCACTATAGGGCCCGGGCGTCGAC
ATGCTCGAGTACCCATACGATGTTCCAGATTACGCTTAAGCTTGGTACCGCGGCTAGCTAAGATCCGCTC
TAACCGAAAAGGAAGGAGTTAGACAACCTGAAGTCTAGGTCCCTATTTATTTTTTTATAGTTATGTTAGT
ATTAAGAACGTTATTTATATTTCAAATTTTTCTTTTTTTTCTGTACAGACGCGTGTACGCATGTAACATT
ATACTGAAAACCTTGCTTGAGAAGGTTTTGGGACGCTCGAAGATCCAGCTGCATTAATGAATCGGCCAAC
GCGCGGGGAGAGGCGGTTTGCGTATTGGGCGCTCTTCCGCTTCCTCGCTCACTGACTCGCTGCGCTCGGT
CGTTCGGCTGCGGCGAGCGGTATCAGCTCACTCAAAGGCGGTAATACGGTTATCCACAGAATCAGGGGAT
AACGCAGGAAAGAACATGTGAGCAAAAGGCCAGCAAAAGGCCAGGAACCGTAAAAAGGCCGCGTTGCTGG
CGTTTTTCCATAGGCTCCGCCCCCCTGACGAGCATCACAAAAATCGACGCTCAAGTCAGAGGTGGCGAAA
CCCGACAGGACTATAAAGATACCAGGCGTTTCCCCCTGGAAGCTCCCTCGTGCGCTCTCCTGTTCCGACC
CTGCCGCTTACCGGATACCTGTCCGCCTTTCTCCCTTCGGGAAGCGTGGCGCTTTCTCATAGCTCACGCT
GTAGGTATCTCAGTTCGGTGTAGGTCGTTCGCTCCAAGCTGGGCTGTGTGCACGAACCCCCCGTTCAGCC
CGACCGCTGCGCCTTATCCGGTAACTATCGTCTTGAGTCCAACCCGGTAAGACACGACTTATCGCCACTG
GCAGCAGCCACTGGTAACAGGATTAGCAGAGCGAGGTATGTAGGCGGTGCTACAGAGTTCTTGAAGTGGT
GGCCTAACTACGGCTACACTAGAAGAACAGTATTTGGTATCTGCGCTCTGCTGAAGCCAGTTACCTTCGG
AAAAAGAGTTGGTAGCTCTTGATCCGGCAAACAAACCACCGCTGGTAGCGGTGGTTTTTTTGTTTGCAAG
CAGCAGATTACGCGCAGAAAAAAAGGATCTCAAGAAGATCCTTTGATCTTTTCTACGGGGTCTGACGCTC
AGTGGAACGAAAACTCACGTTAAGGGATTTTGGTCATGAGATTATCAAAAAGGATCTTCACCTAGATCCT
TTTAAATTAAAAATGAAGTTTTAAATCAATCTAAAGTATATATGAGTAAACTTGGTCTGACAGTTACCAA
TGCTTAATCAGTGAGGCACCTATCTCAGCGATCTGTCTATTTCGTTCATCCATAGTTGCCTGACTCCCCG
TCGTGTAGATAACTACGATACGGGAGGGCTTACCATCTGGCCCCAGTGCTGCAATGATACCGCGAGACCC
ACGCTCACCGGCTCCAGATTTATCAGCAATAAACCAGCCAGCCGGAAGGGCCGAGCGCAGAAGTGGTCCT
GCAACTTTATCCGCCTCCATCCAGTCTATTAATTGTTGCCGGGAAGCTAGAGTAAGTAGTTCGCCAGTTA
ATAGTTTGCGCAACGTTGTTGCCATTGCTACAGGCATCGTGGTGTCACGCTCGTCGTTTGGTATGGCTTC
ATTCAGCTCCGGTTCCCAACGATCAAGGCGAGTTACATGATCCCCCATGTTGTGCAAAAAAGCGGTTAGC
TCCTTCGGTCCTCCGATCGTTGTCAGAAGTAAGTTGGCCGCAGTGTTATCACTCATGGTTATGGCAGCAC
TGCATAATTCTCTTACTGTCATGCCATCCGTAAGATGCTTTTCTGTGACTGGTGAGTACTCAACCAAGTC
ATTCTGAGAATAGTGTATGCGGCGACCGAGTTGCTCTTGCCCGGCGTCAATACGGGATAATACCGCGCCA
CATAGCAGAACTTTAAAAGTGCTCATCATTGGAAAACGTTCTTCGGGGCGAAAACTCTCAAGGATCTTAC
CGCTGTTGAGATCCAGTTCGATGTAACCCACTCGTGCACCCAACTGATCTTCAGCATCTTTTACTTTCAC
CAGCGTTTCTGGGTGAGCAAAAACAGGAAGGCAAAATGCCGCAAAAAAGGGAATAAGGGCGACACGGAAA
TGTTGAATACTCATACTCTTCCTTTTTCAATATTATTGAAGCATTTATCAGGGTTATTGTCTCATGAGCG
GATACATATTTGAATGTATTTAGAAAAATAAACAAATAGGGGTTCCGCGCACATTTCCCCGAAAAGTGCC
ACCTGAACGAAGCATCTGTGCTTCATTTTGTAGAACAAAAATGCAACGCGAGAGCGCTAATTTTTCAAAC
AAAGAATCTGAGCTGCATTTTTACAGAACAGAAATGCAACGCGAAAGCGCTATTTTACCAACGAAGAATC
TGTGCTTCATTTTTGTAAAACAAAAATGCAACGCGAGAGCGCTAATTTTTCAAACAAAGAATCTGAGCTG
CATTTTTACAGAACAGAAATGCAACGCGAGAGCGCTATTTTACCAACAAAGAATCTATACTTCTTTTTTG
TTCTACAAAAATGCATCCCGAGAGCGCTATTTTTCTAACAAAGCATCTTAGATTACTTTTTTTCTCCTTT
GTGCGCTCTATAATGCAGTCTCTTGATAACTTTTTGCACTGTAGGTCCGTTAAGGTTAGAAGAAGGCTAC
TTTGGTGTCTATTTTCTCTTCCATAAAAAAAGCCTGACTCCACTTCCCGCGTTTACTGATTACTAGCGAA
GCTGCGGGTGCATTTTTTCAAGATAAAGGCATCCCCGATTATATTCTATACCGATGTGGATTGCGCATAC
TTTGTGAACAGAAAGTGATAGCGTTGATGATTCTTCATTGGTCAGAAAATTATGAACGGTTTCTTCTATT
TTGTCTCTATATACTACGTATAGGAAATGTTTACATTTTCGTATTGTTTTCGATTCACTCTATGAATAGT
TCTTACTACAATTTTTTTGTCTAAAGAGTAATACTAGAGATAAACATAAAAAATGTAGAGGTCGAGTTTA
GATGCAAGTTCAAGGAGCGAAAGGTGGATGGGTAGGTTATATAGGGATATAGCACAGAGATATATAGCAA
AGAGATACTTTTGAGCAATGTTTGTGGAAGCGGTATTCGCAATATTTTAGTAGCTCGTTACAGTCCGGTG
CGTTTTTGGTTTTTTGAAAGTGCGTCTTCAGAGCGCTTTTGGTTTTCAAAAGCGCTCTGAAGTTCCTATA
CTTTCTAGAGAATAGGAACTTCGGAATAGGAACTTCAAAGCGTTTCCGAAAACGAGCGCTTCCGAAAATG
CAACGCGAGCTGCGCACATACAGCTCACTGTTCACGTCGCACCTATATCTGCGTGTTGCCTGTATATATA
TATACATGAGAAGAACGGCATAGTGCGTGTTTATGCTTAAATGCGTACTTATATGCGTCTATTTATGTAG
GATGAAAGGTAGTCTAGTACCTCCTGTGATATTATCCCATTCCATGCGGGGTATCGTATGCTTCCTTCAG
CACTACCCTTTAGCTGTTCTATATGCTGCCACTCCTCAATTGGATTAGTCTCATCCTTCAATGCTATCAT
TTCCTTTGATATTGGATCATACTAAGAAACCATTATTATCATGACATTAACCTATAAAAATAGGCGTATC
ACGAGGCCCTTTCGT
Features (pLannotate 1.2.2; 20 found; start..end, strand, type, name):
      1..36      +  CDS            rop (fragment): Rop protein, which maintains plasmids at low copy number; rop
    138..187     +  misc_feature   bom (fragment): basis of mobility region from pBR322
    188..268     -  CDS            MRM1 (fragment): MRM1_YEAST - Also known as PET56 From Saccharomyces cerevisiae (strain ATCC 204508 / S288c) (Baker's yeast).
    318..505     +  promoter       HIS3 promoter: S. cerevisiae HIS3
    506..1168    +  CDS            HIS3: imidazoleglycerol-phosphate dehydratase, required for histidine biosynthesis; S. cerevisiae HIS3; yeast auxotrophic marker
   1376..1427    +  misc_feature   bom (fragment): basis of mobility region from pBR322
   1455..1883    -  rep_origin     f1 ori (sequence partly withheld): f1 bacteriophage origin of replication; arrow indicates direction of (+) strand synthesis
   1887..1956    -  CDS            lacZα (fragment): LacZα fragment of β-galactosidase; lacZ fragment
   1962..2127    -  terminator     ADH1 terminator: S. cerevisiae ADH1; transcription terminator for the S. cerevisiae alcohol dehydrogenase 1 (ADH1) gene
   2131..2253    -  CDS            ADH1 (fragment): ADH1_YEAST - Also known as ADC1. Experimental evidence at protein level: Swiss-Prot protein existence level 1. This isozyme preferentially catalyzes the conversion of primary unbranched alcohols to their corresponding aldehydes. Also shows activity toward secondary alcohols. From Saccharomyces cerevisiae (strain ATCC 204508 / S288c) (Baker's yeast).
   2273..2313    -  misc_feature   12Pktag (fragment)
   2366..3030    +  promoter       GAL1,10 promoter: GAL1 and GAL10 genes of S. cerevisiae; divergent inducible promoter, regulated by Gal4
   3041..3059    +  promoter       T7 promoter: promoter for bacteriophage T7 RNA polymerase
   3083..3111    +  CDS            3xHA (fragment): three tandem HA epitope tags
   3136..3325    +  terminator     CYC1 terminator: S. cerevisiae CYC1; transcription terminator for CYC1
   3328..3385    -  CDS            lacI (fragment): lac repressor; lacI; The lac repressor binds to the lac operator to inhibit transcription in E. coli. This inhibition can be relieved by adding lactose or isopropyl-β-D-thiogalactopyranoside (IPTG).
   3568..4156    -  rep_origin     ori: high-copy-number ColE1/pMB1/pBR322/pUC origin of replication
   4327..5187    -  CDS            AmpR: β-lactamase; bla; confers resistance to ampicillin, carbenicillin, and related antibiotics
   5188..5292    -  promoter       AmpR promoter: bla
   5319..6661    -  rep_origin     2μ ori: yeast 2μ plasmid origin of replication
