[The description below was written by a language model from this plasmid's Addgene catalogue record and pLannotate feature annotations shown in this document.]
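Description:
pESC-HIS (V5 and HA) is an empty yeast expression backbone of about 6.7 kb, derived from the commercial pESC-URA vector and built for co-expressing two genes in Saccharomyces cerevisiae. It is an E. coli–yeast shuttle plasmid. In bacteria it replicates from a high-copy ColE1/pUC-type origin and is selected with ampicillin through the AmpR (β-lactamase) cassette. In yeast it is maintained episomally by the 2μ origin and selected by histidine prototrophy through a HIS3 gene under its own promoter. An f1 origin is also present, which allows single-stranded DNA production. Several short annotated fragments (rop, bom, lacZα, lacI, MRM1/PET56) appear to be cloning or genomic remnants rather than functional parts.

The expression module centres on the divergent GAL1,10 promoter, which is regulated by Gal4 and drives galactose-inducible transcription in both directions. On one side, a T7 promoter is followed by an HA epitope (annotated as a fragment of 3xHA) and the CYC1 terminator. On the other side, transcription runs towards the ADH1 terminator through a short tag region annotated as a 12Pk-tag fragment, which most likely corresponds to the V5 (Pk) epitope named in the catalogue entry. Both tags are recorded as C-terminal, so an open reading frame cloned into either side should be placed in frame upstream of its tag, allowing the two products to be detected separately. No insert is present.

According to the record, the plasmid was produced as part of a system for introducing many different plasmids into a single yeast cell. In that setting, a distinct auxotrophic marker such as HIS3 allows it to be selected alongside other vectors.
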