Addgene plasmid #222487: pESC-HIS (V5 and HA)
Purpose: (Empty Backbone) Co-expression of two genes in yeast with V5 and HA tags and HIS3 selection
Depositing lab: Tetsuo Matsuzaki & Kiyofumi Yamada. Depositing organization: Nagoya University School of Medicine. Publication: A novel plasmid-based experimental system in Saccharomyces cerevisiae that enables the introduction of 10 different plasmids into cells. Dong G, Nakai T, Matsuzaki T. FEBS Open Bio. 2024 Oct 10. doi: 10.1002/2211-5463.13893. PubMed 39387713.
Backbone
  Vector backbone: pESC-URA
  Backbone manufacturer: Agilent Technologies
  Backbone size (bp): 6727
  Vector type: Yeast Expression
  Selectable markers: HIS3
  Tag / fusion protein: V5 (C terminal on backbone); HA (C terminal on backbone)
Growth in bacteria
  Bacterial resistance: Ampicillin, 100 μg/mL
  Growth temperature: 37°C
  Growth strain: DH5alpha
  Copy number: High Copy
Gene/Insert
  Gene/Insert name: None
  Tag / fusion protein: V5 (C terminal on backbone); HA (C terminal on backbone)
Terms and licenses: Academic/Nonprofit Terms; Industry Terms: Not Available to Industry
Depositor comments: Please visit https://doi.org/10.1101/2023.05.01.538886 for bioRxiv preprint.
How to cite: pESC-HIS (V5 and HA) was a gift from Tetsuo Matsuzaki & Kiyofumi Yamada (Addgene plasmid # 222487 ; http://n2t.net/addgene:222487 ; RRID:Addgene_222487)
