>Addgene plasmid #222487 | pESC-HIS (V5 and HA) | depositor partial sequence | sequence record 435771 | HIS3
ATGACAGAGCAGAAAGCCCTAGTAAAGCGTATTACAAATGAAACCAAGATTCAGATTGCGATCTCTTTAA
AGGGTGGTCCCCTAGCGATAGAGCACTCGATCTTCCCAGAAAAAGAGGCAGAAGCAGTAGCAGAACAGGC
CACACAATCGCAAGTGATTAACGTCCACACAGGTATAGGGTTTCTGGACCATATGATACATGCTCTGGCC
AAGCATTCCGGCTGGTCGCTAATCGTTGAGTGCATTGGTGACTTACACATAGACGACCATCACACCACTG
AAGACTGCGGGATTGCTCTCGGTCAAGCTTTTAAAGAGGCCCTACTGGCGCGTGGAGTAAAAAGGTTTGG
ATCAGGATTTGCGCCTTTGGATGAGGCACTTTCCAGAGCGGTGGTAGATCTTTCGAACAGGCCGTACGCA
GTTGTCGAACTTGGTTTGCAAAGGGAGAAAGTAGGAGATCTCTCTTGCGAGATGATCCCGCATTTTCTTG
AAAGCTTTGCAGAGGCTAGCAGAATTACCCTCCACGTTGATTGTCTGCGAGGCAAGAATGATCATCACCG
TAGTGAGAGTGCGTTCAAGGCTCTTGCGGTTGCCATAAGAGAAGCCACCTCGCCCAATGGTACCAACGAT
GTTCCCTCCACCAAAGGTGTTCTTATGTAG
